Addgene plasmid #196174: pEPSW1KN0014
Purpose: MoClo Level 1 luciferase reporter: proANAC032::LucF::flag::notT
Depositing lab: Nicola Patron. Depositing organization: Earlham Institute. Publication: Tuning Plant Promoters Using a Simple Split Luciferase Method to Assess Transcription Factor-DNA Interactions. Cai YM, Witham S, Patron NJ. ACS Synth Biol. 2023 Nov 17;12(11):3482-3486. doi: 10.1021/acssynbio.3c00094. Epub 2023 Oct 19. PubMed 37856867.
Backbone
  Vector backbone: pCK1
  Vector type: Synthetic Biology
Growth in bacteria
  Bacterial resistance: Kanamycin, 50 μg/mL
  Growth temperature: 37°C
  Growth strain: DH5alpha
  Copy number: High Copy
Gene/Insert
  Gene/Insert name: proANAC032::LucF::flag::notT
  Species: Synthetic
  Cloning method: Restriction Enzyme; 5′ cloning site BsaI (destroyed during cloning); 3′ cloning site BsaI (destroyed during cloning)
Terms and licenses: Academic/Nonprofit Terms; Industry Terms: Not Available to Industry
Depositor comments: Please visit https://doi.org/10.1101/2023.02.13.528283 for bioRxiv preprint.
How to cite: pEPSW1KN0014 was a gift from Nicola Patron (Addgene plasmid # 196174 ; http://n2t.net/addgene:196174 ; RRID:Addgene_196174)
