[The description below was written by a language model from this plasmid's Addgene catalogue record and pLannotate feature annotations shown in this document.]
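Description:
pEPSW1KN0014 is a MoClo (Golden Gate) Level 1 plant transcriptional unit assembled into the pCK1 backbone by BsaI cloning, with both BsaI sites destroyed in the process. The 8.3 kb backbone has the architecture of a binary vector. A ColE1/pUC-type origin with the pBR322 bom region and a remnant of rop supports propagation in E. coli. The pVS1 oriV with RepA and StaA provides replication and stable maintenance in Agrobacterium-type hosts. Bacterial selection is through an aph(3')-Ia kanamycin resistance gene located outside the T-DNA. Nopaline-type left and right border repeats flank the payload, so the cassette can in principle be delivered to plant cells by Agrobacterium or used directly as plasmid DNA in transient assays. No plant selectable marker is annotated within the borders.

The insert is recorded as proANAC032::LucF::flag::notT, a synthetic luciferase reporter. The roughly 1.1 kb stretch between the left border and the reporter coding sequence carries no annotation and presumably holds the ANAC032 promoter named in the record. The luciferase is detected by annotation as a partial match to NanoLuc. The "LucF" name alone might suggest a different enzyme, and the record does not resolve the point. According to the insert name, a FLAG tag follows the reporter, although the feature table does not detect it. The unit is closed by the nopaline synthase terminator and polyadenylation signal ("notT" in the name appears to refer to this element). The construct was deposited with work on tuning plant promoters and assessing transcription factor–DNA interactions using a luciferase-based method. It serves as a promoter-activity reporter and, as a Level 1 module, could be combined with other units in higher-level MoClo assemblies.
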