Features (pLannotate 1.2.2; 12 found; start..end, strand, type, name):
    314..508     +  rep_origin     pVS1 oriV: origin of replication for the Pseudomonas plasmid pVS1 (Heeb et al., 2000)
    711..750     +  CDS            rop (fragment): Rop protein, which maintains plasmids at low copy number; rop
    852..992     +  misc_feature   bom: basis of mobility region from pBR322
   1178..1766    -  rep_origin     ori: high-copy-number ColE1/pMB1/pBR322/pUC origin of replication
   1854..2669    -  CDS            KanR: aminoglycoside phosphotransferase; aph(3')-Ia; confers resistance to kanamycin in bacteria or G418 (Geneticin®) in eukaryotes
   3102..3126    +  misc_feature   LB T-DNA repeat: left border repeat from nopaline C58 T-DNA
   4229..4740    +  CDS            Nluc (fragment): NanoLuc® luciferase human codon-optimized
   4841..5093    +  terminator     NOS terminator: nopaline synthase terminator and poly(A) signal
   5117..5141    +  misc_feature   RB T-DNA repeat: right border repeat from nopaline C58 T-DNA
   5481..5882    +  CDS            Y4CG_SINFN (fragment): Protein inferred from homology: Swiss-Prot protein existence level 3. From Sinorhizobium fredii (strain NBRC 101917 / NGR234).
   6442..7071    +  CDS            pVS1 StaA: stability protein from the Pseudomonas plasmid pVS1 (Heeb et al., 2000)
   7500..248     +  CDS            pVS1 RepA (across the origin): replication protein from the Pseudomonas plasmid pVS1 (Heeb et al., 2000)
>Addgene plasmid #196174 | pEPSW1KN0014 | addgene full sequence | sequence record 386842 | Addgene NGS Result
GCCGTTTTCTCTACCGCCTGGCACGCCGCGCCGCAGGCAAGGCAGAAGCCAGATGGTTGTTCAAGACGAT
CTACGAACGCAGTGGCAGCGCCGGAGAGTTCAAGAAGTTCTGTTTCACCGTGCGCAAGCTGATCGGGTCA
AATGACCTGCCGGAGTACGATTTGAAGGAGGAGGCGGGGCAGGCTGGCCCGATCCTAGTCATGCGCTACC
GCAACCTGATCGAGGGCGAAGCATCCGCCGGTTCCTAATGTACGGAGCAGATGCTAGGGCAAATTGCCCT
AGCAGGGGAAAAAGGTCGAAAAGGACTCTTTCCTGTGGATAGCACGTACATTGGGAACCCAAAGCCGTAC
ATTGGGAACCGGAACCCGTACATTGGGAACCCAAAGCCGTACATTGGGAACCGGTCACACATGTAAGTGA
CTGATATAAAAGAGAAAAAAGGCGATTTTTCCGCCTAAAACTCTTTAAAACTTATTAAAACTCTTAAAAC
CCGCCTGGCCTGTGCATAACTGTCTGGCCAGCGCACAGCCGAAGTGCTGCAAAAAGCGCCTACCCTTCGG
TCGCTGCGCTCCCTACGCCCCGCCGCTTCGCGTCGGCCTATCGCGGCCGCTGGCCGCTCAAAAATGGCTG
GCCTACGGCCAGGCAATCTACCAGGGCGCGGACAAGCCGCGCCGTCGCCACTCGACCGCCGGCGCCCACA
TCAAGGCACCCTGCCTCGCGCGTTTCGGTGATGACGGTGAAAACCTCTGACACATGCAGCTCCCGGTGAC
GGTCACAGCTTGTCTGTAAGCGGATGCCGGGAGCAGACAAGCCCGTCAGGGCGCGTCAGCGGGTGTTGGC
GGGTGTCGGGGCGCAGCCATGACCCAGTCACGTAGCGATAGCGGAGTGTATACTGGCTTAACTATGCGGC
ATCAGAGCAGATTGTACTGAGAGTGCACCATATGCGGTGTGAAATACCGCACAGATGCGTAAGGAGAAAA
TACCGCATCAGGCGCTCATCCGCTTCCTCGCTCACTGACTCGCTGCGCTCGGTCGTTCGGCTGCGGCGAG
CGGTATCAGCTCACTCAAAGGCGGTAATACGGTTATCCACAGAATCAGGGGATAACGCAGGAAAGAACAT
GTGAGCAAAAGGCCAGCAAAAGGCCAGGAACCGTAAAAAGGCCGCGTTGCTGGCGTTTTTCCATAGGCTC
CGCCCCCCTGACGAGCATCACAAAAATCGACGCTCAAGTCAGAGGTGGCGAAACCCGACAGGACTATAAA
GATACCAGGCGTTTCCCCCTGGAAGCTCCCTCGTGCGCTCTCCTGTTCCGACCCTGCCGCTTACCGGATA
CCTGTCCGCCTTTCTCCCTTCGGGAAGCGTGGCGCTTTCTCATAGCTCACGCTGTAGGTATCTCAGTTCG
GTGTAGGTCGTTCGCTCCAAGCTGGGCTGTGTGCACGAACCCCCCGTTCAGCCCGACCGCTGCGCCTTAT
CCGGTAACTATCGTCTTGAGTCCAACCCGGTAAGACACGACTTATCGCCACTGGCAGCAGCCACTGGTAA
CAGGATTAGCAGAGCGAGGTATGTAGGCGGTGCTACAGAGTTCTTGAAGTGGTGGCCTAACTACGGCTAC
ACTAGAAGGACAGTATTTGGTATCTGCGCTCTGCTGAAGCCAGTTACCTTCGGAAAAAGAGTTGGTAGCT
CTTGATCCGGCAAACAAACCACCGCTGGTAGCGGTGGTTTTTTTGTTTGCAAGCAGCAGATTACGCGCAG
AAAAAAAGGATCTCAAGAAGATCCTTTGATCTTTTCTACGGGGTCTGACGCTCAGTGGAACGAAAACTCA
CGTTAAGGGATTTTGGTCATGCATTCTAGGTGATTAGAAAAACTCATCGAGCATCAAATGAAACTGCAAT
TTATTCATATCAGGATTATCAATACCATATTTTTGAAAAAGCCGTTTCTGTAATGAAGGAGAAAACTCAC
CGAGGCAGTTCCATAGGATGGCAAGATCCTGGTATCGGTCTGCGATTCCGACTCGTCCAACATCAATACA
ACCTATTAATTTCCCCTCGTCAAAAATAAGGTTATCAAGTGAGAAATCACCATGAGTGACGACTGAATCC
GGTGAGAATGGCAAAAGTTTATGCATTTCTTTCCAGACTTGTTCAACAGGCCAGCCATTACGCTCGTCAT
CAAAATCACTCGCATCAACCAAACCGTTATTCATTCGTGATTGCGCCTGAGCGAGTCGAAATACGCGATC
GCTGTTAAAAGGACAATTACAAACAGGAATCGAATGCAACCGGCGCAGGAACACTGCCAGCGCATCAACA
ATATTTTCACCTGAATCAGGATATTCTTCTAATACCTGGAATGCTGTTTTCCCTGGGATCGCAGTGGTGA
GTAACCATGCATCATCAGGAGTACGGATAAAATGCTTGATGGTCGGAAGAGGCATAAATTCCGTCAGCCA
GTTTAGTCTGACCATCTCATCTGTAACATCATTGGCAACGCTACCTTTGCCATGTTTCAGAAACAACTCT
GGCGCATCGGGCTTCCCATACAATCGGTAGATTGTCGCACCTGATTGCCCGACATTATCGCGAGCCCATT
TATACCCATATAAATCAGCATCCATGTTGGAATTTAATCGCGGCCTTGAGCAAGACGTTTCCCGTTGAAT
ATGGCTCATAACAGAACTTATTATTTCCTTCCTCTTTTCTACAGTATTTAAAGATACCCCAAGAAGCTAA
TTATAACAAGACGAACTCCAATTCACTGTTCCTTGCATTCTAAAACCTTAAATACCAGAAAACAGCTTTT
TCAAAGTTGTTTTCAAAGTTGGCGTATAACATAGTATCGACGGAGCCGATTTTGAAACCGCGGTGATCAC
AGGCAGCAACGCTCTGTCATCGTTACAATCAACATGCTACCCTCCGCGAGATCATCCGTGTTTCAAACCC
GGCAGCTTAGTTGCCGTTCTTCCGAATAGCATCGGTAACATGAGCAAAGTCTGCCGCCTTACAACGGCTC
TCCCGCTGACGCCGTCCCGGACTGATGGGCTGCCTGTATCGAGTGGTGATTTTGTGCCGAGCTGCCGGTC
GGGGAGCTGTTGGCTGGCTGGTGGCAGGATATATTGTGGTGTAAACATAACGAATTGCTCTTCAATGAGG
AGTTGAGCTTTTTATCAAATTCAACCCGCCACAATAAAAAGCGGCAGAACTAACATTCCGGCTCCACGTG
GCATAGATCGAAGCGTTTATCTATTAGGTGGCACAGGCGGCTCGAGATGACGTTCTTGTGGACTCCATTA
GAGAAAATGACAGAATTAAGTGGGCATTAGCATAAGTTGATAACTATGAGGTGCTTTTTAAAAAGAAAAC
TAACAGCTGCGATTCTGTTTTTTTTTGCCGTTAGTGTACGCTAAATCATAGACCTCTTCGTGGTTATAAA
GAAAGAAACTTAATTTGTCTCGAATTTGAGTTTGGATGCGACGTTTTACGTACTAGTTTTATAAAAGTAA
ATGTTATAGACCTTGAATTTCAAAGTGGAATGTATTTTACACACACAATTGATACACCAACAATTGTGGA
AGCAAGGATATAGAGTATCGATCTTTAATGGAGAAGAATATATCCTTAAAGTAATCATTACTTTTTAATT
ACGGCGGAAAGAGAATAGTTAAATTTACGGCGAAAAGAATGTTCATTAATCAATTGATGACGTTCGTTTA
TAATTTCAAATAAGATCGAAAATAACAGGTGAACAAAGAAAAAATAGACATTAAAAATAGTAAGATCGAA
AATACAACCCTTAAAAATCTCACGAAATCAATGAGAGAAACAATTTTGAGATACGGTCAACGTTTGGTCA
CCTTTAGGAAAGTACACGCATAAGATCGAACGTGTCGATTCTTATTGCTCGTTCCCAAAATCGACATGCT
CTCGGACCGCTACATTCCAAATAGTCTGACGTAAGCAATGACAAAACTCACCTACATTACAGTCTGCCAC
GTGTCCCTCTCCATCTACTTCAAATGAATCCTCCACTATACAGATTTAACCATTTTTCTATTTTTGTTTG
AGATTCCTTTCCACCAACACAAAGCCCCTGTCTATCCGCCATGTGTCCACGACCTTTCTTATATATATAG
TCATCTTTCTTCTTTGCTCGAGAGAAGTTTCAACTTTCAAACATATCTTTACAGTTCTTTCTTGCTAAAC
AACAATAAAGGGGAAAATAGGTTAATTAATGGTATTCACACTCGAAGATTTCGTTGGGGACTGGCGACAG
ACAGCCGGCTACAACCTGGACCAAGTCCTTGAACAGGGAGGTGTGTCCAGTTTGTTTCAGAATCTCGGGG
TGTCCGTAACTCCGATCCAAAGGATTGTCCTGAGCGGTGAAAATGGGCTGAAGATCGACATCCATGTCAT
CATCCCGTATGAAGGTCTGAGCGGCGACCAAATGGGCCAGATCGAAAAAATTTTTAAGGTGGTGTACCCT
GTGGATGATCATCACTTTAAGGTGATCCTGCACTATGGCACACTGGTAATCGACGGGGTTACGCCGAACA
TGATCGACTATTTCGGACGGCCGTATGAAGGCATCGCCGTGTTCGACGGCAAAAAGATCACTGTAACAGG
GACCCTGTGGAACGGCAACAAAATTATCGACGAGCGCCTGATCAACCCCGACGGCTCCCTGCTGTTCCGA
GTAACCATCAACGGAGTGACCGGCTGGCGGCTGTGCGAACGCATTCTGGCTTCGGATTATAAGGACCATG
ACGGAGACTATAAGGACCATGACCTCGACGCTGCAGCAGCGGATTATAAGGACGATGACGATAAGTGAGC
TTGTCAAGCAGATCGTTCAAACATTTGGCAATAAAGTTTCTTAAGATTGAATCCTGTTGCCGGTCTTGCG
ATGATTATCATATAATTTCTGTTGAATTACGTTAAGCATGTAATAATTAACATGTAATGCATGACGTTAT
TTATGAGATGGGTTTTTATGATTAGAGTCCCGCAATTATACATTTAATACGCGATAGAAAACAAAATATA
GCGCGCAAACTAGGATAAATTATCGCGCGCGGTGTCATCTATGTTACTAGATCGACGCTAGCATGAAGAG
CAATTCTGACAGGATATATTGGCGGGTAAACCTAAGAGAAAAGAGCGTTTATTAGAATAATCGGATATTT
AAAAGGGCGTGAAAAGGTTTATCCGTTCGTCCATTTGTATGTGCATGCCAACCACAGGGTTCCCCTCGGG
ATCAAAGTACTTTGATCCAACCCCTCCGCTGCTATAGTGCAGTCGGCTTCTGACGTTCAGTGCAGCCGTC
ATCTGAAAACGACATGTCGCACAAGTCCTAAGTTACGCGACAGGCTGCCGCCCTGCCCTTTTCCTGGCGT
TTTCTTGTCGCGTGTTTTAGTCGCATAAAGTAGAATACTTGCGACTAGAACCGGAGACATTACGCCATGA
ACAAGAGCGCCGCCGCTGGCCTGCTGGGCTATGCCCGCGTCAGCACCGACGACCAGGACTTGACCAACCA
ACGGGCCGAACTGCACGCGGCCGGCTGCACCAAGCTGTTTTCCGAGAAGATCACCGGCACCAGGCGCGAC
CGCCCGGAGCTGGCCAGGATGCTTGACCACCTACGCCCTGGCGACGTTGTGACAGTGACCAGGCTAGACC
GCCTGGCCCGCAGCACCCGCGACCTACTGGACATTGCCGAGCGCATCCAGGAGGCCGGCGCGGGCCTGCG
TAGCCTGGCAGAGCCGTGGGCCGACACCACCACGCCGGCCGGCCGCATGGTGTTGACCGTGTTCGCCGGC
ATTGCCGAGTTCGAGCGTTCCCTAATCATCGACCGCACCCGGAGCGGGCGCGAGGCCGCCAAGGCCCGAG
GCGTGAAGTTTGGCCCCCGCCCTACCCTCACCCCGGCACAGATCGCGCACGCCCGCGAGCTGATCGACCA
GGAAGGCCGCACCGTGAAAGAGGCGGCTGCACTGCTTGGCGTGCATCGCTCGACCCTGTACCGCGCACTT
GAGCGCAGCGAGGAAGTGACGCCCACCGAGGCCAGGCGGCGCGGTGCCTTCCGTGAGGACGCATTGACCG
AGGCCGACGCCCTGGCGGCCGCCGAGAATGAACGCCAAGAGGAACAAGCATGAAACCGCACCAGGACGGC
CAGGACGAACCGTTTTTCATTACCGAAGAGATCGAGGCGGAGATGATCGCGGCCGGGTACGTGTTCGAGC
CGCCCGCGCACCTCTCAACCGTGCGGCTGCATGAAATCCTGGCCGGTTTGTCTGATGCCAAGCTGGCGGC
CTGGCCGGCCAGCTTGGCCGCTGAAGAAACCGAGCGCCGCCGTCTAAAAAGGTGATGTGTATTTGAGTAA
AACAGCTTGCGTCATGCGGTCGCTGCGTATATGATGCGATGAGTAAATAAACAAATACGCAAGGGGAACG
CATGAAGGTTATCGCTGTACTTAACCAGAAAGGCGGGTCAGGCAAGACGACCATCGCAACCCATCTAGCC
CGCGCCCTGCAACTCGCCGGGGCCGATGTTCTGTTAGTCGATTCCGATCCCCAGGGCAGTGCCCGCGATT
GGGCGGCCGTGCGGGAAGATCAACCGCTAACCGTTGTCGGCATCGACCGCCCGACGATTGACCGCGACGT
GAAGGCCATCGGCCGGCGCGACTTCGTAGTGATCGACGGAGCGCCCCAGGCGGCGGACTTGGCTGTGTCC
GCGATCAAGGCAGCCGACTTCGTGCTGATTCCGGTGCAGCCAAGCCCTTACGACATATGGGCCACCGCCG
ACCTGGTGGAGCTGGTTAAGCAGCGCATTGAGGTCACGGATGGAAGGCTACAAGCGGCCTTTGTCGTGTC
GCGGGCGATCAAAGGCACGCGCATCGGCGGTGAGGTTGCCGAGGCGCTGGCCGGGTACGAGCTGCCCATT
CTTGAGTCCCGTATCACGCAGCGCGTGAGCTACCCAGGCACTGCCGCCGCCGGCACAACCGTTCTTGAAT
CAGAACCCGAGGGCGACGCTGCCCGCGAGGTCCAGGCGCTGGCCGCTGAAATTAAATCAAAACTCATTTG
AGTTAATGAGGTAAAGAGAAAATGAGCAAAAGCACAAACACGCTAAGTGCCGGCCGTCCGAGCGCACGCA
GCAGCAAGGCTGCAACGTTGGCCAGCCTGGCAGACACGCCAGCCATGAAGCGGGTCAACTTTCAGTTGCC
GGCGGAGGATCACACCAAGCTGAAGATGTACGCGGTACGCCAAGGCAAGACCATTACCGAGCTGCTATCT
GAATACATCGCGCAGCTACCAGAGTAAATGAGCAAATGAATAAATGAGTAGATGAATTTTAGCGGCTAAA
GGAGGCGGCATGGAAAATCAAGAACAACCAGGCACCGACGCCGTGGAATGCCCCATGTGTGGAGGAACGG
GCGGTTGGCCAGGCGTAAGCGGCTGGGTTGCCTGCCGGCCCTGCAATGGCACTGGAACCCCCAAGCCCGA
GGAATCGGCGTGAGCGGTCGCAAACCATCCGGCCCGGTACAAATCGGCGCGGCGCTGGGTGATGACCTGG
TGGAGAAGTTGAAGGCCGCGCAGGCCGCCCAGCGGCAACGCATCGAGGCAGAAGCACGCCCCGGTGAATC
GTGGCAAGCGGCCGCTGATCGAATCCGCAAAGAATCCCGGCAACCGCCGGCAGCCGGTGCGCCGTCGATT
AGGAAGCCGCCCAAGGGCGACGAGCAACCAGATTTTTTCGTTCCGATGCTCTATGACGTGGGCACCCGCG
ATAGTCGCAGCATCATGGACGTGGCCGTTTTCCGTCTGTCGAAGCGTGACCGACGAGCTGGCGAGGTGAT
CCGCTACGAGCTTCCAGACGGGCACGTAGAGGTTTCCGCAGGGCCGGCCGGCATGGCCAGTGTGTGGGAT
TACGACCTGGTACTGATGGCGGTTTCCCATCTAACCGAATCCATGAACCGATACCGGGAAGGGAAGGGAG
ACAAGCCCGGCCGCGTGTTCCGTCCACACGTTGCGGACGTACTCAAGTTCTGCCGGCGAGCCGATGGCGG
AAAGCAGAAAGACGACCTGGTAGAAACCTGCATTCGGTTAAACACCACGCACGTTGCCATGCAGCGTACG
AAGAAGGCCAAGAACGGCCGCCTGGTGACGGTATCCGAGGGTGAAGCCTTGATTAGCCGCTACAAGATCG
TAAAGAGCGAAACCGGGCGGCCGGAGTACATCGAGATCGAGCTAGCTGATTGGATGTACCGCGAGATCAC
AGAAGGCAAGAACCCGGACGTGCTGACGGTTCACCCCGATTACTTTTTGATCGATCCCGGCATCG
